Addgene plasmid #202243: pBC104
Purpose: Level 2 for strain-specific barcode DNA tag with bc131 through Tn7 bacterial insertion, Gentamicin selectable marker and far-red-FP fluorescent marker mPlum
Depositing lab: Paul Schulze-Lefert. Depositing organization: Max Planck Institute for Plant Breeding Research. Publication: Chromosomal barcodes for simultaneous tracking of near-isogenic bacterial strains in plant microbiota. Ordon J, Thouin J, Nakano RT, Ma KW, Zhang P, Huettel B, Garrido-Oter R, Schulze-Lefert P. Nat Microbiol. 2024 Apr;9(4):1117-1129. doi: 10.1038/s41564-024-01619-8. Epub 2024 Mar 19. PubMed 38503974.
Backbone
  Vector backbone: pBCC086
  Vector type: Bacterial Expression
  Selectable markers: Gentamicin
Growth in bacteria
  Bacterial resistance: Kan + DAP
  Growth temperature: 37°C
  Growth strain: E.coli BW29427
  Growth instructions: Requires media that contains DAP. A supplement
  Copy number: Low Copy
Gene/Insert
  Gene/Insert name: bc131
  Species: Synthetic
  Cloning method: Restriction Enzyme; 5′ cloning site unknown (unknown if destroyed)
Terms and licenses: Academic/Nonprofit Terms; Industry Terms: Not Available to Industry
Depositor comments: This plasmid can be transformed into E. coli BW29427 supplemented with 50 µg/mL of diaminopimelic acid (DAP) or any Pir1 strain. Please visit https://doi.org/10.1101/2023.04.20.537712 for bioRxiv preprint.
How to cite: pBC104 was a gift from Paul Schulze-Lefert (Addgene plasmid # 202243 ; http://n2t.net/addgene:202243 ; RRID:Addgene_202243)
