[The description below was written by a language model from this plasmid's Addgene catalogue record and pLannotate feature annotations shown in this document.]
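Description:
pBC104 is a 6.9 kb low-copy bacterial mini-Tn7 delivery plasmid built on the pBCC086 backbone. It is described as a "Level 2" assembly for placing a strain-specific synthetic DNA barcode (bc131) into a bacterial chromosome. The backbone works as a conditional, suicide-type vector. It replicates from the R6K γ origin, which needs the pi initiator protein, so it is maintained only in pir-carrying E. coli such as the diaminopimelic acid-auxotrophic donor BW29427 or a Pir1 strain. An incP oriT allows conjugative transfer into recipient bacteria. The backbone also carries kanamycin resistance (aphA1) for propagation, and a sacB cassette with its native promoter provides sucrose counter-selection against cells that keep the plasmid. The annotated short CmR and lacZα fragments appear to be leftovers from cloning.

The payload lies between the Tn7R and Tn7L ends and is insulated by lambda t0 and rrnB T1 terminators. It includes a gentamicin acetyltransferase gene (aacC1) driven by the class 1 integron Pc promoter. This gene is flanked by FRT sites, so FLP recombinase could excise the marker after integration. Downstream, a tac promoter with a lac operator drives the far-red fluorescent protein mPlum, followed by a terminator. The bc131 barcode is not annotated in the feature table. It may sit in the unannotated stretch between the mPlum terminator and Tn7L, but the record does not give its position. No Tn7 transposase genes are annotated either, so transposition functions are presumably supplied from a separate source.

According to the record, the construct is used to tag near-isogenic bacterial strains with chromosomal barcodes. This allows them to be tracked simultaneously in plant microbiota, with gentamicin selection and mPlum fluorescence as additional markers.
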