Features (pLannotate 1.2.2; 21 found; start..end, strand, type, name):
     85..284     -  mobile_element Tn7R (fragment): mini-Tn7 element (right end of the Tn7 transposon) Tn7
    308..402     +  terminator     lambda t0 terminator: transcription terminator from phage lambda
    412..441     +  CDS            CmR (fragment): chloramphenicol acetyltransferase confers resistance to chloramphenicol
    504..590     +  terminator     rrnB T1 terminator: Escherichia coli rrnB; transcription terminator T1 from the E. coli rrnB gene
    623..670     -  protein_bind   FRT: FLP-mediated recombination occurs in the 8-bp core sequence TCTAGAAA (Turan and Bode, 2011). FLP recombinase from the Saccharomyces cerevisiae 2μ plasmid
    711..739     +  promoter       Pc promoter: intI1 (promoter lies within the coding sequence); class 1 integron promoter
    928..1461    +  CDS            GmR: gentamycin acetyltransferase; aacC1; confers resistance to gentamycin
   1591..1624    -  protein_bind   FRT (minimal): supports FLP-mediated excision but not integration (Turan and Bode, 2011) FLP recombinase from the Saccharomyces cerevisiae 2μ plasmid
   1666..1694    +  promoter       tac promoter: strong E. coli promoter; hybrid between the trp and lac UV5 promoters
   1702..1718    +  protein_bind   lac operator: The lac repressor binds to the lac operator to inhibit transcription in E. coli. This inhibition can be relieved by adding lactose or isopropyl-β-D-thiogalactopyranoside (IPTG). lac repressor encoded by lacI
   1741..2418    +  CDS            mPlum: mPlum is a basic (constitutively fluorescent) red fluorescent protein published in 2004, derived from Discosoma sp.. It has low acid sensitivity.
   2438..2532    +  terminator     lambda t0 terminator: transcription terminator from phage lambda
   2888..3053    -  mobile_element Tn7L: mini-Tn7 element (left end of the Tn7 transposon) Tn7
   3096..3541    +  promoter       sacB promoter: sacR; sacB promoter and control region
   3542..4963    +  CDS            SacB: secreted levansucrase that renders bacterial growth sensitive to sucrose; Bacillus subtilis sacB; negative selection marker
   5011..5035    +  CDS            lacZα (fragment): LacZα fragment of β-galactosidase; lacZ fragment
   5046..5140    +  terminator     lambda t0 terminator: transcription terminator from phage lambda
   5272..6084    +  CDS            aphA1: KKA1_ECOLX - Also known as nptI. Protein inferred from homology: Swiss-Prot protein existence level 3. Resistance to kanamycin and structurally-related aminoglycosides, including amikacin. From Escherichia coli.
   6254..6362    +  oriT           oriT: incP origin of transfer
   6373..6761    +  rep_origin     R6K γ ori: γ replication origin from E. coli plasmid R6K; requires the R6K initiator protein pi for replication
   6792..6878    -  terminator     rrnB T1 terminator: Escherichia coli rrnB; transcription terminator T1 from the E. coli rrnB gene
>Addgene plasmid #202243 | pBC104 | addgene full sequence | sequence record 420633 | Addgene NGS Result
TTAATTAAAGCGGATAACAATTTCACACAGGAGGCCGCCTAGGCCGCGGCCGCGCGAATTTGCCGAATTC
GGATCCGGAGGGAGTGTGGGCGGACAATAAAGTCTTAAACTGAACAAAATAGATCTAAACTATGACAATA
AAGTCTTAAACTAGACAGAATAGTTGTAAACTGAAATCAGTCCAGTTATGCTGTGAAAAAGCATACTGGA
CTTTTGTTATGGCTAAAGCAAACTCTTCATTTTCTGAAGTGCAAATTGCCCGTCGTATTAAAGAGGGGCG
TGGCGCTGCAAGAATTCAAGCTTGGAGGACTCCTGTTGATAGATCCAGTAATGACCTCAGAACTCCATCT
GGATTTGTTCAGAACGCTCGGTTGCCGCCGGGCGTTTTTTATTGGTGAGAATCCAAGCTAGACTGCGATG
AGTGGCAGGGCGGGGCGTAATTTCTTAAGGCAGTTATTGGTGCCCTTAAACGCCTGGGGTAATGACTCTC
TAGCTTGAGGCATCAAATAAAACGAAAGGCTCAGTCGAAAGACTGGGCCTTTCGTTTTATCTGTTGTTTG
TCGGTGAACGCTCTCCTGAGTAGGACAAATCCGCCCGCCGCTGCAAGAATTCAAGCTTGGAGGAAGTTCC
TATACTTTCTAGAGAATAGGAACTTCGGAATAGGAACTTCAAGATCCCCTGATTCCCTTTGTCAACAGCA
ATGGATCGAATTGACATAAGCCTGTTCGGTTCGTAAACTGTAATGCAAGTAGCGTATGCGCTCACGCAAC
TGGTCCAGAACCTTGACCGAACGCAGCGGTGGTAACGGCGCAGTGGCGGTTTTCATGGCTTGTTATGACT
GTTTTTTTGTACAGTCTATGCCTCGGGCATCCAAGCAGCAAGCGCGTTACGCCGTGGGTCGATGTTTGAT
GTTATGGAGCAGCAACGATGTTACGCAGCAGCAACGATGTTACGCAGCAGGGCAGTCGCCCTAAAACAAA
GTTAGGTGGCTCAAGTATGGGCATCATTCGCACATGTAGGCTCGGCCCTGACCAAGTCAAATCCATGCGG
GCTGCTCTTGATCTTTTCGGTCGTGAGTTCGGAGACGTAGCCACCTACTCCCAACATCAGCCGGACTCCG
ATTACCTCGGGAACTTGCTCCGTAGTAAGACATTCATCGCGCTTGCTGCCTTCGACCAAGAAGCGGTTGT
TGGCGCTCTCGCGGCTTACGTTCTGCCCAAGTTTGAGCAGCCGCGTAGTGAGATCTATATCTATGATCTC
GCAGTCTCCGGCGAGCACCGGAGGCAGGGCATTGCCACCGCGCTCATCAATCTCCTCAAGCATGAGGCCA
ACGCGCTTGGTGCTTATGTGATCTACGTGCAAGCAGATTACGGTGACGATCCCGCAGTGGCTCTCTATAC
AAAGTTGGGCATACGGGAAGAAGTGATGCACTTTGATATCGACCCAAGTACCGCCACCTAACAATTCGTT
CAAGCCGAGATCGGCTTCCCGGCCGCGGAGTTGTTCGGTAAATTGTCACAACGCCGCGGCCAATTCGATC
TAGAATTCCATTGAGTAAGTTTTTAAGCACATCAGCTTCAAAAGCGCTCTGAAGTTCCTATACTTTCTAG
AGAATAGGAACTTCGGAATAGGTACTTCCGCTACTAGAATTCGAGCGGGGAATTCTTGACAATTAATCAT
CGGCTCGTATAATGTGTGGAATTGTGAGCGGATAACAATTTTCACACAGGAAACAGCTAAATGGTGAGCA
AGGGCGAGGAGGTCATCAAGGAGTTCATGCGCTTCAAGGAGCACATGGAGGGCTCCGTGAACGGCCACGA
GTTCGAGATCGAGGGCGAGGGCGAGGGCCGCCCCTACGAGGGCACCCAGACCGCCAGGCTGAAGGTGACC
AAGGGTGGCCCCCTGCCCTTCGCCTGGGACATCCTGTCCCCTCAGATCATGTACGGCTCCAAGGCCTACG
TGAAGCACCCCGCCGACATCCCCGACTACTTGAAGCTGTCCTTCCCCGAGGGCTTCAAGTGGGAGCGCGT
GATGAACTTCGAGGACGGCGGCGTGGTGACCGTGACCCAGGACTCCTCCCTGCAGGACGGCGAGTTCATC
TACAAGGTGAAGGTGCGCGGCACCAACTTCCCCTCCGACGGCCCCGTAATGCAGAAAAAGACCATGGGCT
GGGAGGCCTCCTCCGAGCGGATGTACCCCGAGGACGGCGCCCTGAAGGGCGAGATGAAGATGAGGCTGAG
GCTGAAGGACGGCGGCCACTACGACGCCGAGGTCAAGACCACCTACATGGCCAAGAAGCCCGTGCAGCTG
CCCGGCGCCTACAAGACCGACATCAAGCTGGACATCACCTCCCACAACGAGGACTACACCATCGTGGAAC
AGTACGAGCGCGCCGAGGGCCGCCACTCCACCGGCGCCGCTTAATTAGCTGAGCTTGGACTCCTGTTGAT
AGATCCAGTAATGACCTCAGAACTCCATCTGGATTTGTTCAGAACGCTCGGTTGCCGCCGGGCGTTTTTT
ATTGGTGAGAATCTCCCGCTTTACGAATTCCCATGGGGAGCATGCGGAGTTACGTCATCCCCACCTTCCG
CTGCGTTCTTCATCGATGCCCGCTTAGTGATATGCTTAAAACTCCAAGCACAGCCTTCTCCCCATGACTA
GACAGTTCGGCCTCCTGCTGGCGATCATACTAACTGATCCTATTCACGTGTTCCTTTACACATAATGCCT
ACAACCGTCGGCTGACGTCAAGCGTTTCGCATGGGGATGCTGGTTGTCATTGCCCCTCCTTCCTCTAAGT
GATAAGGTTACTTCCTCTAAATGACCAAGCAGGGTATCTAATCCTGTTAACGCTCGCTCAGAGAATTCGC
ATGCGGAGTCGAGGGAGAACCAGATAAGTGAAATCTAGTTCCAAACTATTTTGTCATTTTTAATTTTCGT
ATTAGCTTACGACGCTACACCCAGTTCCCATCTATTTTGTCACTCTTCCCTAAATAATCCTTAAAAACTC
CATTTCCACCCCTCCCAGTTCCCAACTATTTTGTCCGCCCACACGCTGAGCGAATTCCACGCTTGTGGAA
TTCCTCGAGGGAGTTCACATATACCTGCCGTTCACTATTATTTAGTGAAATGAGATATTATGATATTTTC
TGAATTGTGATTAAAAAGGCAACTTTATGCCCATGCAACAGAAACTATAAAAAATACAGAGAATGAAAAG
AAACAGATAGATTTTTTAGTTCTTTAGGCCCGTAGTCTGCAAATCCTTTTATGATTTTCTATCAAACAAA
AGAGGAAAATAGACCAGTTGCAATCCAAACGAGAGTCTAATAGAATGAGGTCGAAAAGTAAATCGCGCGG
GTTTGTTACTGATAAAGCAGGCAAGACCTAAAATGTGTAAAGGGCAAAGTGTATACTTTGGCGTCACCCC
TTACATATTTTAGGTCTTTTTTTATTGTGCGTAACTAACTTGCCATCTTCAAACAGGAGGGCTGGAAGAA
GCAGACCGCTAACACAGTACATAAAAAAGGAGACATGAACGATGAACATCAAAAAGTTTGCAAAACAAGC
AACAGTATTAACCTTTACTACCGCACTGCTGGCAGGAGGCGCAACTCAAGCGTTTGCGAAAGAAACGAAC
CAAAAGCCATATAAGGAAACATACGGCATTTCCCATATTACACGCCATGATATGCTGCAAATCCCTGAAC
AGCAAAAAAATGAAAAATATCAAGTTCCTGAATTCGATTCGTCCACAATTAAAAATATCTCTTCTGCAAA
AGGCCTGGACGTTTGGGACAGCTGGCCATTACAAAACGCTGACGGCACTGTCGCAAACTATCACGGCTAC
CACATCGTCTTTGCATTAGCCGGAGATCCTAAAAATGCGGATGACACATCGATTTACATGTTCTATCAAA
AAGTCGGCGAAACTTCTATTGACAGCTGGAAAAACGCTGGCCGCGTCTTTAAAGACAGCGACAAATTCGA
TGCAAATGATTCTATCCTAAAAGACCAAACACAAGAATGGTCAGGTTCAGCCACATTTACATCTGACGGA
AAAATCCGTTTATTCTACACTGATTTCTCCGGTAAACATTACGGCAAACAAACACTGACAACTGCACAAG
TTAACGTATCAGCATCAGACAGCTCTTTGAACATCAACGGTGTAGAGGATTATAAATCAATCTTTGACGG
TGACGGAAAAACGTATCAAAATGTACAGCAGTTCATCGATGAAGGCAACTACAGCTCAGGCGACAACCAT
ACGCTGAGAGATCCTCACTACGTAGAAGATAAAGGCCACAAATACTTAGTATTTGAAGCAAACACTGGAA
CTGAAGATGGCTACCAAGGCGAAGAATCTTTATTTAACAAAGCATACTATGGCAAAAGCACATCATTCTT
CCGTCAAGAAAGTCAAAAACTTCTGCAAAGCGATAAAAAACGCACGGCTGAGTTAGCAAACGGCGCTCTC
GGTATGATTGAGCTAAACGATGATTACACACTGAAAAAAGTGATGAAACCGCTGATTGCATCTAACACAG
TAACAGATGAAATTGAACGCGCGAACGTCTTTAAAATGAACGGCAAATGGTACCTGTTCACTGACTCCCG
CGGATCAAAAATGACGATTGACGGCATTACGTCTAACGATATTTACATGCTTGGTTATGTTTCTAATTCT
TTAACTGGCCCATACAAGCCGCTGAACAAAACTGGCCTTGTGTTAAAAATGGATCTTGATCCTAACGATG
TAACCTTTACTTACTCACACTTCGCTGTACCTCAAGCGAAAGGAAACAATGTCGTGATTACAAGCTATAT
GACAAACAGAGGATTCTACGCAGACAAACAATCAACGTTTGCGCCAAGCTTCCTGCTGAACATCAAAGGC
AAGAAAACATCTGTTGTCAAAGACAGCATCCTTGAACAAGGACAATTAACAGTTAACAAATAAATTCGCT
GAGCGAGGATGCACATGTGACCGAGGGAAGCTTGCGGCCGCGTCGTGACTGGGAAAACCCTGGCGACTAG
TCTTGGACTCCTGTTGATAGATCCAGTAATGACCTCAGAACTCCATCTGGATTTGTTCAGAACGCTCGGT
TGCCGCCGGGCGTTTTTTATTGGTGAGAATCCAGGGGTCCCCAATAATTACGATTTAAATTTGTGTCTCA
AAATCTCTGATGTTACATTGCACAAGATAAAAATATATCATCATGAACAATAAAACTGTCTGCTTACATA
AACAGTAATACAAGGGGTGTTATGAGCCATATTCAGCGTGAAACGAGCTGTAGCCGTCCGCGTCTGAACA
GCAACATGGATGCGGATCTGTATGGCTATAAATGGGCGCGTGATAACGTGGGTCAGAGCGGCGCGACCAT
TTATCGTCTGTATGGCAAACCGGATGCGCCGGAACTGTTTCTGAAACATGGCAAAGGCAGCGTGGCGAAC
GATGTGACCGATGAAATGGTGCGTCTGAACTGGCTGACCGAATTTATGCCGCTGCCGACCATTAAACATT
TTATTCGCACCCCGGATGATGCGTGGCTGCTGACCACCGCGATTCCGGGCAAAACCGCGTTTCAGGTGCT
GGAAGAATATCCGGATAGCGGCGAAAACATTGTGGATGCGCTGGCCGTGTTTCTGCGTCGTCTGCATAGC
ATTCCGGTGTGCAACTGCCCGTTTAACAGCGATCGTGTGTTTCGTCTGGCCCAGGCGCAGAGCCGTATGA
ACAACGGCCTGGTGGATGCGAGCGATTTTGATGATGAACGTAACGGCTGGCCGGTGGAACAGGTGTGGAA
AGAAATGCATAAACTGCTGCCGTTTAGCCCGGATAGCGTGGTGACCCACGGCGATTTTAGCCTGGATAAC
CTGATTTTCGATGAAGGCAAACTGATTGGCTGCATTGATGTGGGCCGTGTGGGCATTGCGGATCGTTATC
AGGATCTGGCCATTCTGTGGAACTGCCTGGGCGAATTTAGCCCGAGCCTGCAAAAACGTCTGTTTCAGAA
ATATGGCATTGATAATCCGGATATGAACAAACTGCAATTTCATCTGATGCTGGATGAATTTTTCTAATAA
TTAATTGGACCGCGGTCCGCGCGTTGTCCTTTTCCGCTGCATAACCCTGCTTCGGGGTCATTATAGCGAT
TTTTTCGGTATATCCATCCTTTTTCGCACGATATACAGGATTTTGCCAAAGGGTTCGTGTAGACTTTCCT
TGGTGTATCCAACGGCGTCAGCCGGGCAGGATAGGTGAAGTAGGCCCACCCGCGAGCGGGTGTTCCTTCT
TCACTGTCCCTTATTCGCACCTGGCGGTGCTCAACGGGAATCCTGCTCTGCGAGGCTGGCCGTAGGCCGG
CCGATCTGAAGATCAGCAGTTCAACCTGTTGATAGTACGTACTAAGCTCTCATGTTTCACGTACTAAGCT
CTCATGTTTAACGTACTAAGCTCTCATGTTTAACGAACTAAACCCTCATGGCTAACGTACTAAGCTCTCA
TGGCTAACGTACTAAGCTCTCATGTTTCACGTACTAAGCTCTCATGTTTGAACAATAAAATTAATATAAA
TCAGCAACTTAAATAGCCTCTAAGGTTTTAAGTTTTATAAGAAAAAAAAGAATATATAAGGCTTTTAAAG
CCTTTAAGGTTTAACGGTTGTGGACAACAAGCCAGGGATGTAACGCACTGAGAAGCCCTTAGAGCCTCTC
AAAGCAATTTTGAGTGACACAGGAACACTTAACGGCTGACATGGGGCGCGCCCAGCTGTCTAGGGCGGCG
GATTTGTCCTACTCAGGAGAGCGTTCACCGACAAACAACAGATAAAACGAAAGGCCCAGTCTTTCGACTG
AGCCTTTCGTTTTATTTGATGCCT
